>Addgene plasmid #198501 | Lenti-guide-puro mNudcd3 - 1 | addgene full sequence | sequence record 390767 | Addgene NGS Result
TAACAAATTGGCTGTGGTATATAAAATTATTCATAATGATAGTAGGAGGCTTGGTAGGTTTAAGAATAGT
TTTTGCTGTACTTTCTATAGTGAATAGAGTTAGGCAGGGATATTCACCATTATCGTTTCAGACCCACCTC
CCAACCCCGAGGGGACCCAGAGAGGGCCTATTTCCCATGATTCCTTCATATTTGCATATACGATACAAGG
CTGTTAGAGAGATAATTAGAATTAATTTGACTGTAAACACAAAGATATTAGTACAAAATACGTGACGTAG
AAAGTAATAATTTCTTGGGTAGTTTGCAGTTTTAAAATTATGTTTTAAAATGGACTATCATATGCTTACC
GTAACTTGAAAGTATTTCGATTTCTTGGCTTTATATATCTTGTGGAAAGGACGAAACACCGTTGGGCATC
CTGCAGCACGTGTTTTAGAGCTAGAAATAGCAAGTTAAAATAAGGCTAGTCCGTTATCAACTTGAAAAAG
TGGCACCGAGTCGGTGCTTTTTTAAGCTTGGCGTAACTAGATCTTGAGACAAATGGCAGTATTCATCCAC
AATTTTAAAAGAAAAGGGGGGATTGGGGGGTACAGTGCAGGGGAAAGAATAGTAGACATAATAGCAACAG
ACATACAAACTAAAGAATTACAAAAACAAATTACAAAAATTCAAAATTTTCGGGTTTATTACAGGGACAG
CAGAGATCCACTTTGGCGCCGGCTCGAGGGGGCCCGGGTGCAAAGATGGATAAAGTTTTAAACAGAGAGG
AATCTTTGCAGCTAATGGACCTTCTAGGTCTTGAAAGGAGTGGGAATTGGCTCCGGTGCCCGTCAGTGGG
CAGAGCGCACATCGCCCACAGTCCCCGAGAAGTTGGGGGGAGGGGTCGGCAATTGATCCGGTGCCTAGAG
AAGGTGGCGCGGGGTAAACTGGGAAAGTGATGTCGTGTACTGGCTCCGCCTTTTTCCCGAGGGTGGGGGA
GAACCGTATATAAGTGCAGTAGTCGCCGTGAACGTTCTTTTTCGCAACGGGTTTGCCGCCAGAACACAGG
TAAGTGCCGTGTGTGGTTCCCGCGGGCCTGGCCTCTTTACGGGTTATGGCCCTTGCGTGCCTTGAATTAC
TTCCACCTGGCTGCAGTACGTGATTCTTGATCCCGAGCTTCGGGTTGGAAGTGGGTGGGAGAGTTCGAGG
CCTTGCGCTTAAGGAGCCCCTTCGCCTCGTGCTTGAGTTGAGGCCTGGCCTGGGCGCTGGGGCCGCCGCG
TGCGAATCTGGTGGCACCTTCGCGCCTGTCTCGCTGCTTTCGATAAGTCTCTAGCCATTTAAAATTTTTG
ATGACCTGCTGCGACGCTTTTTTTCTGGCAAGATAGTCTTGTAAATGCGGGCCAAGATCTGCACACTGGT
ATTTCGGTTTTTGGGGCCGCGGGCGGCGACGGGGCCCGTGCGTCCCAGCGCACATGTTCGGCGAGGCGGG
GCCTGCGAGCGCGGCCACCGAGAATCGGACGGGGGTAGTCTCAAGCTGGCCGGCCTGCTCTGGTGCCTGG
CCTCGCGCCGCCGTGTATCGCCCCGCCCTGGGCGGCAAGGCTGGCCCGGTCGGCACCAGTTGCGTGAGCG
GAAAGATGGCCGCTTCCCGGCCCTGCTGCAGGGAGCTCAAAATGGAGGACGCGGCGCTCGGGAGAGCGGG
CGGGTGAGTCACCCACACAAAGGAAAAGGGCCTTTCCGTCCTCAGCCGTCGCTTCATGTGACTCCACGGA
GTACCGGGCGCCGTCCAGGCACCTCGATTAGTTCTCGAGCTTTTGGAGTACGTCGTCTTTAGGTTGGGGG
GAGGGGTTTTATGCGATGGAGTTTCCCCACACTGAGTGGGTGGAGACTGAAGTTAGGCCAGCTTGGCACT
TGATGTAATTCTCCTTGGAATTTGCCCTTTTTGAGTTTGGATCTTGGTTCATTCTCAAGCCTCAGACAGT
GGTTCAAAGTTTTTTTCTTCCATTTCAGGTGTCGTGACGTACGGCCACCATGACCGAGTACAAGCCCACG
GTGCGCCTCGCCACCCGCGACGACGTCCCCAGGGCCGTACGCACCCTCGCCGCCGCGTTCGCCGACTACC
CCGCCACGCGCCACACCGTCGATCCGGACCGCCACATCGAGCGGGTCACCGAGCTGCAAGAACTCTTCCT
CACGCGCGTCGGGCTCGACATCGGCAAGGTGTGGGTCGCGGACGACGGCGCCGCCGTGGCGGTCTGGACC
ACGCCGGAGAGCGTCGAAGCGGGGGCGGTGTTCGCCGAGATCGGCCCGCGCATGGCCGAGTTGAGCGGTT
CCCGGCTGGCCGCGCAGCAACAGATGGAAGGCCTCCTGGCGCCGCACCGGCCCAAGGAGCCCGCGTGGTT
CCTGGCCACCGTCGGAGTCTCGCCCGACCACCAGGGCAAGGGTCTGGGCAGCGCCGTCGTGCTCCCCGGA
GTGGAGGCGGCCGAGCGCGCCGGGGTGCCCGCCTTCCTGGAGACCTCCGCGCCCCGCAACCTCCCCTTCT
ACGAGCGGCTCGGCTTCACCGTCACCGCCGACGTCGAGGTGCCCGAAGGACCGCGCACCTGGTGCATGAC
CCGCAAGCCCGGTGCCTGAACGCGTTAAGTCGACAATCAACCTCTGGATTACAAAATTTGTGAAAGATTG
ACTGGTATTCTTAACTATGTTGCTCCTTTTACGCTATGTGGATACGCTGCTTTAATGCCTTTGTATCATG
CTATTGCTTCCCGTATGGCTTTCATTTTCTCCTCCTTGTATAAATCCTGGTTGCTGTCTCTTTATGAGGA
GTTGTGGCCCGTTGTCAGGCAACGTGGCGTGGTGTGCACTGTGTTTGCTGACGCAACCCCCACTGGTTGG
GGCATTGCCACCACCTGTCAGCTCCTTTCCGGGACTTTCGCTTTCCCCCTCCCTATTGCCACGGCGGAAC
TCATCGCCGCCTGCCTTGCCCGCTGCTGGACAGGGGCTCGGCTGTTGGGCACTGACAATTCCGTGGTGTT
GTCGGGGAAATCATCGTCCTTTCCTTGGCTGCTCGCCTGTGTTGCCACCTGGATTCTGCGCGGGACGTCC
TTCTGCTACGTCCCTTCGGCCCTCAATCCAGCGGACCTTCCTTCCCGCGGCCTGCTGCCGGCTCTGCGGC
CTCTTCCGCGTCTTCGCCTTCGCCCTCAGACGAGTCGGATCTCCCTTTGGGCCGCCTCCCCGCGTCGACT
TTAAGACCAATGACTTACAAGGCAGCTGTAGATCTTAGCCACTTTTTAAAAGAAAAGGGGGGACTGGAAG
GGCTAATTCACTCCCAACGAAGACAAGATCTGCTTTTTGCTTGTACTGGGTCTCTCTGGTTAGACCAGAT
CTGAGCCTGGGAGCTCTCTGGCTAACTAGGGAACCCACTGCTTAAGCCTCAATAAAGCTTGCCTTGAGTG
CTTCAAGTAGTGTGTGCCCGTCTGTTGTGTGACTCTGGTAACTAGAGATCCCTCAGACCCTTTTAGTCAG
TGTGGAAAATCTCTAGCAGTACGTATAGTAGTTCATGTCATCTTATTATTCAGTATTTATAACTTGCAAA
GAAATGAATATCAGAGAGTGAGAGGAACTTGTTTATTGCAGCTTATAATGGTTACAAATAAAGCAATAGC
ATCACAAATTTCACAAATAAAGCATTTTTTTCACTGCATTCTAGTTGTGGTTTGTCCAAACTCATCAATG
TATCTTATCATGTCTGGCTCTAGCTATCCCGCCCCTAACTCCGCCCATCCCGCCCCTAACTCCGCCCAGT
TCCGCCCATTCTCCGCCCCATGGCTGACTAATTTTTTTTATTTATGCAGAGGCCGAGGCCGCCTCGGCCT
CTGAGCTATTCCAGAAGTAGTGAGGAGGCTTTTTTGGAGGCCTAGGGACGTACCCAATTCGCCCTATAGT
GAGTCGTATTACGCGCGCTCACTGGCCGTCGTTTTACAACGTCGTGACTGGGAAAACCCTGGCGTTACCC
AACTTAATCGCCTTGCAGCACATCCCCCTTTCGCCAGCTGGCGTAATAGCGAAGAGGCCCGCACCGATCG
CCCTTCCCAACAGTTGCGCAGCCTGAATGGCGAATGGG
[124 nt withheld, positions 4099-4222]
C
[91 nt withheld, positions 4224-4314]
A
[49 nt withheld, positions 4316-4364]
CCTTTGACGTTGGAGTCCACGTTCTTT
[37 nt withheld, positions 4392-4428]
ACCCTATCTCGGTCTATTCTTTTGATTTATAAGGGATTTTGCCGATTTCGGCCTATTGGTTAAAAAATGA
GCTGATTTAACAAAAATTTAACGCGAATTTTAACAAAATATTAACGCTTACAATTTAGGTGGCACTTTTC
GGGGAAATGTGCGCGGAACCCCTATTTGTTTATTTTTCTAAATACATTCAAATATGTATCCGCTCATGAG
ACAATAACCCTGATAAATGCTTCAATAATATTGAAAAAGGAAGAGTATGAGTATTCAACATTTCCGTGTC
GCCCTTATTCCCTTTTTTGCGGCATTTTGCCTTCCTGTTTTTGCTCACCCAGAAACGCTGGTGAAAGTAA
AAGATGCTGAAGATCAGTTGGGTGCACGAGTGGGTTACATCGAACTGGATCTCAACAGCGGTAAGATCCT
TGAGAGTTTTCGCCCCGAAGAACGTTTTCCAATGATGAGCACTTTTAAAGTTCTGCTATGTGGCGCGGTA
TTATCCCGTATTGACGCCGGGCAAGAGCAACTCGGTCGCCGCATACACTATTCTCAGAATGACTTGGTTG
AGTACTCACCAGTCACAGAAAAGCATCTTACGGATGGCATGACAGTAAGAGAATTATGCAGTGCTGCCAT
AACCATGAGTGATAACACTGCGGCCAACTTACTTCTGACAACGATCGGAGGACCGAAGGAGCTAACCGCT
TTTTTGCACAACATGGGGGATCATGTAACTCGCCTTGATCGTTGGGAACCGGAGCTGAATGAAGCCATAC
CAAACGACGAGCGTGACACCACGATGCCTGTAGCAATGGCAACAACGTTGCGCAAACTATTAACTGGCGA
ACTACTTACTCTAGCTTCCCGGCAACAATTAATAGACTGGATGGAGGCGGATAAAGTTGCAGGACCACTT
CTGCGCTCGGCCCTTCCGGCTGGCTGGTTTATTGCTGATAAATCTGGAGCCGGTGAGCGTGGGTCTCGCG
GTATCATTGCAGCACTGGGGCCAGATGGTAAGCCCTCCCGTATCGTAGTTATCTACACGACGGGGAGTCA
GGCAACTATGGATGAACGAAATAGACAGATCGCTGAGATAGGTGCCTCACTGATTAAGCATTGGTAACTG
TCAGACCAAGTTTACTCATATATACTTTAGATTGATTTAAAACTTCATTTTTAATTTAAAAGGATCTAGG
TGAAGATCCTTTTTGATAATCTCATGACCAAAATCCCTTAACGTGAGTTTTCGTTCCACTGAGCGTCAGA
CCCCGTAGAAAAGATCAAAGGATCTTCTTGAGATCCTTTTTTTCTGCGCGTAATCTGCTGCTTGCAAACA
AAAAAACCACCGCTACCAGCGGTGGTTTGTTTGCCGGATCAAGAGCTACCAACTCTTTTTCCGAAGGTAA
CTGGCTTCAGCAGAGCGCAGATACCAAATACTGTTCTTCTAGTGTAGCCGTAGTTAGGCCACCACTTCAA
GAACTCTGTAGCACCGCCTACATACCTCGCTCTGCTAATCCTGTTACCAGTGGCTGCTGCCAGTGGCGAT
AAGTCGTGTCTTACCGGGTTGGACTCAAGACGATAGTTACCGGATAAGGCGCAGCGGTCGGGCTGAACGG
GGGGTTCGTGCACACAGCCCAGCTTGGAGCGAACGACCTACACCGAACTGAGATACCTACAGCGTGAGCT
ATGAGAAAGCGCCACGCTTCCCGAAGGGAGAAAGGCGGACAGGTATCCGGTAAGCGGCAGGGTCGGAACA
GGAGAGCGCACGAGGGAGCTTCCAGGGGGAAACGCCTGGTATCTTTATAGTCCTGTCGGGTTTCGCCACC
TCTGACTTGAGCGTCGATTTTTGTGATGCTCGTCAGGGGGGCGGAGCCTATGGAAAAACGCCAGCAACGC
GGCCTTTTTACGGTTCCTGGCCTTTTGCTGGCCTTTTGCTCACATGTTCTTTCCTGCGTTATCCCCTGAT
TCTGTGGATAACCGTATTACCGCCTTTGAGTGAGCTGATACCGCTCGCCGCAGCCGAACGACCGAGCGCA
GCGAGTCAGTGAGCGAGGAAGCGGAAGAGCGCCCAATACGCAAACCGCCTCTCCCCGCGCGTTGGCCGAT
TCATTAATGCAGCTGGCACGACAGGTTTCCCGACTGGAAAGCGGGCAGTGAGCGCAACGCAATTAATGTG
AGTTAGCTCACTCATTAGGCACCCCAGGCTTTACACTTTATGCTTCCGGCTCGTATGTTGTGTGGAATTG
TGAGCGGATAACAATTTCACACAGGAAACAGCTATGACCATGATTACGCCAAGCGCGCAATTAACCCTCA
CTAAAGGGAACAAAAGCTGGAGCTGCAAGCTTAATGTAGTCTTATGCAATACTCTTGTAGTCTTGCAACA
TGGTAACGATGAGTTAGCAACATGCCTTACAAGGAGAGAAAAAGCACCGTGCATGCCGATTGGTGGAAGT
AAGGTGGTACGATCGTGCCTTATTAGGAAGGCAACAGACGGGTCTGACATGGATTGGACGAACCACTGAA
TTGCCGCATTGCAGAGATATTGTATTTAAGTGCCTAGCTCGATACATAAACGGGTCTCTCTGGTTAGACC
AGATCTGAGCCTGGGAGCTCTCTGGCTAACTAGGGAACCCACTGCTTAAGCCTCAATAAAGCTTGCCTTG
AGTGCTTCAAGTAGTGTGTGCCCGTCTGTTGTGTGACTCTGGTAACTAGAGATCCCTCAGACCCTTTTAG
TCAGTGTGGAAAATCTCTAGCAGTGGCGCCCGAACAGGGACTTGAAAGCGAAAGGGAAACCAGAGGAGCT
CTCTCGACGCAGGACTCGGCTTGCTGAAGCGCGCACGGCAAGAGGCGAGGGGCGGCGACTGGTGAGTACG
CCAAAAATTTTGACTAGCGGAGGCTAGAAGGAGAGAGATGGGTGCGAGAGCGTCAGTATTAAGCGGGGGA
GAATTAGATCGCGATGGGAAAAAATTCGGTTAAGGCCAGGGGGAAAGAAAAAATATAAATTAAAACATAT
AGTATGGGCAAGCAGGGAGCTAGAACGATTCGCAGTTAATCCTGGCCTGTTAGAAACATCAGAAGGCTGT
AGACAAATACTGGGACAGCTACAACCATCCCTTCAGACAGGATCAGAAGAACTTAGATCATTATATAATA
CAGTAGCAACCCTCTATTGTGTGCATCAAAGGATAGAGATAAAAGACACCAAGGAAGCTTTAGACAAGAT
AGAGGAAGAGCAAAACAAAAGTAAGACCACCGCACAGCAAGCGGCCGCTGATCTTCAGACCTGGAGGAGG
AGATATGAGGGACAATTGGAGAAGTGAATTATATAAATATAAAGTAGTAAAAATTGAACCATTAGGAGTA
GCACCCACCAAGGCAAAGAGAAGAGTGGTGCAGAGAGAAAAAAGAGCAGTGGGAATAGGAGCTTTGTTCC
TTGGGTTCTTGGGAGCAGCAGGAAGCACTATGGGCGCAGCGTCAATGACGCTGACGGTACAGGCCAGACA
ATTATTGTCTGGTATAGTGCAGCAGCAGAACAATTTGCTGAGGGCTATTGAGGCGCAACAGCATCTGTTG
CAACTCACAGTCTGGGGCATCAAGCAGCTCCAGGCAAGAATCCTGGCTGTGGAAAGATACCTAAAGGATC
AACAGCTCCTGGGGATTTGGGGTTGCTCTGGAAAACTCATTTGCACCACTGCTGTGCCTTGGAATGCTAG
TTGGAGTAATAAATCTCTGGAACAGATTTGGAATCACACGACCTGGATGGAGTGGGACAGAGAAATTAAC
AATTACACAAGCTTAATACACTCCTTAATTGAAGAATCGCAAAACCAGCAAGAAAAGAATGAACAAGAAT
TATTGGAATTAGATAAATGGGCAAGTTTGTGGAATTGGTTTAACA
Features (pLannotate 1.2.2; 29 found; start..end, strand, type, name):
      3..158     +  CDS            env (fragment): ENV_HV1H2 - Experimental evidence at protein level: Swiss-Prot protein existence level 1. [Transmembrane protein gp41]: Acts as a class I viral fusion protein. Under the current model, the protein has at least 3 conformational states: pre-fusion native state, pre-hairpin intermediate state, and post-fusion hairpin state. During fusion of viral and target intracellular membranes, the coiled coil regions (heptad repeats) assume a trimer-of-hairpins structure, positioning the fusion peptide in close proximity to the C-terminal region of the ectodomain. The formation of this structure appears to d
    162..402     +  promoter       U6 promoter: RNA polymerase III promoter for human U6 snRNA
    432..507     +  misc_RNA       gRNA scaffold: guide RNA scaffold for the Streptococcus pyogenes CRISPR/Cas9 system
    563..680     +  misc_feature   cPPT/CTS: central polypurine tract and central termination sequence of HIV-1
    746..812     +  CDS            small t antigen (fragment): SV40 (simian virus 40) small t antigen
    838..1049    +  promoter       EF-1α core promoter: core promoter for human elongation factor EF-1α
   1050..1988    +  intron         EF-1α intron A: intron upstream of the start codon of human EF-1α
   2010..2609    +  CDS            PuroR (fragment): puromycin N-acetyltransferase; pac from Streptomyces; confers resistance to puromycin
   2625..3213    +  misc_feature   WPRE: woodchuck hepatitis virus posttranscriptional regulatory element
   3264..3283    +  misc_feature   cPPT/CTS (fragment): central polypurine tract and central termination sequence of HIV-1
   3285..3518    +  LTR            3' LTR (ΔU3): self-inactivating 3' long terminal repeat (LTR) from HIV-1
   3596..3717    +  polyA_signal   SV40 poly(A) signal: SV40 polyadenylation signal
   3757..3892    +  rep_origin     SV40 ori: SV40 origin of replication
   3913..3931    -  promoter       T7 promoter: promoter for bacteriophage T7 RNA polymerase
   3939..4094    +  CDS            lacZα (fragment): LacZα fragment of β-galactosidase; lacZ fragment
   4099..4527    +  rep_origin     f1 ori (sequence partly withheld): f1 bacteriophage origin of replication; arrow indicates direction of (+) strand synthesis
   4580..4684    +  promoter       AmpR promoter: bla
   4685..5545    +  CDS            AmpR: β-lactamase; bla; confers resistance to ampicillin, carbenicillin, and related antibiotics
   5716..6304    +  rep_origin     ori: high-copy-number ColE1/pMB1/pBR322/pUC origin of replication
   6487..6579    +  CDS            lacI (fragment): lac repressor; lacI; The lac repressor binds to the lac operator to inhibit transcription in E. coli. This inhibition can be relieved by adding lactose or isopropyl-β-D-thiogalactopyranoside (IPTG).
   6592..6613    +  protein_bind   CAP binding site: CAP binding activates transcription in the presence of cAMP. E. coli catabolite activator protein
   6628..6658    +  promoter       lac promoter: promoter for the E. coli lac operon
   6666..6682    +  protein_bind   lac operator: The lac repressor binds to the lac operator to inhibit transcription in E. coli. This inhibition can be relieved by adding lactose or isopropyl-β-D-thiogalactopyranoside (IPTG). lac repressor encoded by lacI
   6727..6745    +  promoter       T3 promoter: promoter for bacteriophage T3 RNA polymerase
   6773..6999    +  promoter       RSV promoter: Rous sarcoma virus enhancer/promoter
   7000..7180    +  LTR            5' LTR (truncated): truncated 5' long terminal repeat (LTR) from HIV-1
   7227..7352    +  misc_feature   HIV-1 Ψ: packaging signal of human immunodeficiency virus type 1
   7336..7699    +  CDS            HIV-1 gag (fragment): gag protein from human immunodeficiency virus 1; gag
   7845..8078    +  misc_feature   RRE: The Rev response element (RRE) of HIV-1 allows for Rev-dependent mRNA export from the nucleus to the cytoplasm.
