[The description below was written by a language model from this plasmid's Addgene catalogue record and pLannotate feature annotations shown in this document.]
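Description:
Lenti-guide-puro mNudcd3 - 1 is a lentiviral CRISPR guide RNA expression plasmid built on the lenti-guide puro backbone, carrying a 20-nucleotide spacer directed against mouse Nudcd3. It is maintained in E. coli through a high-copy ColE1/pUC-type origin with ampicillin resistance (AmpR, β-lactamase). The backbone also retains an f1 origin, an SV40 origin and poly(A) signal, and remnants of a lac promoter/operator and lacZα region that have no role in the payload.

The transfer cassette has a third-generation, self-inactivating layout. An RSV promoter fused to a truncated HIV-1 5' LTR drives production of the genomic RNA in packaging cells. This is followed by the Ψ packaging signal with a gag fragment, the Rev response element for Rev-dependent nuclear export, a short env fragment, a cPPT/CTS element, and a ΔU3 3' LTR that disables LTR promoter activity after integration. Within this unit, the human U6 RNA polymerase III promoter transcribes the Nudcd3 spacer joined to the Streptococcus pyogenes Cas9 gRNA scaffold. The spacer itself is not annotated, but it fits the gap between these two features. A separate EF-1α core promoter with its intron A drives puromycin N-acetyltransferase, with a WPRE downstream to enhance transcript expression, allowing puromycin selection of transduced mammalian cells.

No Cas9 coding sequence appears in the feature table, so the nuclease must be supplied separately, for example from a Cas9-expressing cell line. The stated purpose is stable lentiviral expression of this first Nudcd3 guide. The associated publication describes a genome-wide screen for regulators of the Parkinson's disease-linked LRRK2 kinase.
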