Addgene plasmid #198501: Lenti-guide-puro mNudcd3 - 1
Purpose: lentiviral stable expression of mNudcd3 gRNA 1
Depositing lab: Suzanne Pfeffer. Depositing organization: Stanford University. Publication: Genome-wide screen reveals Rab12 GTPase as a critical activator of Parkinson's disease-linked LRRK2 kinase. Dhekne HS, Tonelli F, Yeshaw WM, Chiang CY, Limouse C, Jaimon E, Purlyte E, Alessi DR, Pfeffer SR. Elife. 2023 Oct 24;12:e87098. doi: 10.7554/eLife.87098. PubMed 37874635.
Backbone
  Vector backbone: lenti-guide puro
  Vector type: Mammalian Expression, Lentiviral
  Selectable markers: Puromycin
Growth in bacteria
  Bacterial resistance: Ampicillin, 100 μg/mL
  Growth temperature: 37°C
  Growth strain: NEB Stable
  Copy number: High Copy
Gene/Insert
  Gene/Insert name: mNudcd3
  gRNA/shRNA sequence: TTGGGCATCCTGCAGCACGT
  Species: M. musculus (mouse)
  Insert size (bp): 20
  Entrez Gene: Nudcd3 (a.k.a. AI427847, BC024322, KIAA1068, mKIAA1068, RP23-28G13.2, RP23-198N14.1)
  Promoter: U6
  Cloning method: Restriction Enzyme; 5′ cloning site Unknown (unknown if destroyed); 3′ cloning site Unknown (unknown if destroyed)
  Sequencing primers: 5′ gcctatttcccatgattccttc
Terms and licenses: Academic/Nonprofit Terms; Industry Terms: Not Available to Industry
Depositor comments: Please visit https://www.biorxiv.org/content/10.1101/2023.02.17.529028v1 for bioRxiv preprint.
How to cite: Lenti-guide-puro mNudcd3 - 1 was a gift from Suzanne Pfeffer (Addgene plasmid # 198501 ; http://n2t.net/addgene:198501 ; RRID:Addgene_198501)
